>Addgene plasmid #188105 | pCAG-GST-ATG101-Y45D | addgene full sequence | sequence record 369654 | Addgene NGS Result
GTCGACATTGATTATTGACTAGTTATTAATAGTAATCAATTACGGGGTCATTAGTTCATAGCCCATATAT
GGAGTTCCGCGTTACATAACTTACGGTAAATGGCCCGCCTGGCTGACCGCCCAACGACCCCCGCCCATTG
ACGTCAATAATGACGTATGTTCCCATAGTAACGCCAATAGGGACTTTCCATTGACGTCAATGGGTGGAGT
ATTTACGGTAAACTGCCCACTTGGCAGTACATCAAGTGTATCATATGCCAAGTACGCCCCCTATTGACGT
CAATGACGGTAAATGGCCCGCCTGGCATTATGCCCAGTACATGACCTTATGGGACTTTCCTACTTGGCAG
TACATCTACGTATTAGTCATCGCTATTACCATGGTCGAGGTGAGCCCCACGTTCTGCTTCACTCTCCCCA
TCTCCCCCCCCTCCCCACCCCCAATTTTGTATTTATTTATTTTTTAATTATTTTGTGCAGCGATGGGGGC
GGGGGGGGGGGGGGGGCGCGCCRGGSGGGGSGGGGSGGGGSGRGGGGSGGGGSGGGGSGAGGCGGAGAGG
TGCGGCGGCAGCCAATCAGAGCGGCGCGCTCCGAAAGTTTCCTTTTATGGCGAGGCGGCGGCGGCGGCGG
CCCTATAAAAAGCGAAGCGCGCGGCGGGCGGGAGTCGCTGCGCGCTGCCTTCGCCCCGTGCCCCGCTCCG
CCGCCGCCTCGCGCCGCCCGCCCCGGCTCTGACTGACCGCGTTACTCCCACAGGTGAGCGGGCGGGACGG
CCCTTCTCCTCCGGGCTGTAATTAGCGCTTGGTTTAATGACGGCTTGTTTCTTTTCTGTGGCTGCGTGAA
AGCCTTGAGGGGCTCCGGGAGGGCCCTTTGTGCGGGGGGAGCGGCTCGGGGGGTGCGTGCGTGTGTGTGT
GCGTGGGGAGCGCCGCGTGCGGCTCCGCGCTGCCCGGCGGCTGTGAGCGCTGCGGGCGCGGCGCGGGGCT
TTGTGCGCTCCGCAGTGTGCGCGAGGGGAGCGCGGCCGGGGGCGGTGCCCCGCGGTGCGGGGGGGGCTGC
GAGGGGAACAAAGGCTGCGTGCGGGGTGTGTGCGTGGGGGGGTGAGCAGGGGGTGTGGGCGCGTCGGTCG
GGCTGCAACCCCCCCTGCACCCCCCTCCCCGAGTTGCTGAGCACGGCCCGGCTTCGGGTGCGGGGCTCCG
TACGGGGCGTGGCGCGGGGCTCGCCGTGCCGGGCGGGGGGTGGCGGCAGGTGGGGGTGCCGGGCGGGGCG
GGGCCGCCTCGGGCCGGGGRGGGCTCGGGGGAGGGGCGCGGCGGCCCCCGGAGCGCCGGCGGCTGTCGAG
GCGCGGCGAGCCGCAGCCATTGCCTTTTATGGTAATCGTGCGAGAGGGCGCAGGGACTTCCTTTGTCCCA
AATCTGTGCGGAGCCGAAATCTGGGAGGCGCCGCCGCACCCCCTCTAGCGGGCGCGGGGCGAAGCGGTGC
GGCGCCGGCAGGAAGGAAATGGGCGGGGAGGGCCTTCGTGCGTCGCCGCGCCGCCGTCCCCTTCTCCCTC
TCCAGCCTCGGGGCTGTCCGCGGGGGGACGGCTGCCTTCGGGGGGGACGGGGCAGGGCGGGGTTCGGCTT
CTGGCGTGTGACCGGCGGCTCTAGAGCCTCTGCTAACCATGTTCATGCCTTCTTCTTTTTCCTACAGCTC
CTGGGCAACGTGCTGGTTATTGTGCTGTCTCATCATTTTGGCAAAGAATTCCTCGATCGACGGTATCGAT
GCCACCATGGCATCCCCTATACTAGGTTATTGGAAAATTAAGGGCCTTGTGCAACCCACTCGACTTCTTT
TGGAATATCTTGAAGAAAAATATGAAGAGCATTTGTATGAGCGCGATGAAGGTGATAAATGGCGAAACAA
AAAGTTTGAATTGGGTTTGGAGTTTCCCAATCTTCCTTATTATATTGATGGTGATGTTAAATTAACACAG
TCTATGGCCATCATACGTTATATAGCTGACAAGCACAACATGTTGGGTGGTTGTCCAAAAGAGCGTGCAG
AGATTTCAATGCTTGAAGGAGCGGTTTTGGATATTAGATACGGTGTTTCGAGAATTGCATATAGTAAAGA
CTTTGAAACTCTCAAAGTTGATTTTCTTAGCAAGCTACCTGAAATGCTGAAAATGTTCGAAGATCGTTTA
TGTCATAAAACATATTTAAATGGTGATCATGTAACCCATCCTGACTTCATGTTGTATGACGCTCTTGATG
TTGTTTTATACATGGACCCAATGTGCCTGGATGCGTTCCCAAAATTAGTTTGTTTTAAAAAACGTATTGA
AGCTATCCCACAAATTGATAAGTACTTGAAATCCAGCAAGTATATAGCATGGCCTTTGCAGGGCTGGCAA
GCCACGTTTGGTGGTGGCGACCATCCTCCAAAATCGGATGATTACGATATCCCAACGACCGAAAACCTGT
ATTTTCAGGGTGGTACCATGAATTGCCGGTCAGAGGTCCTGGAAGTGAGCGTGGAAGGTAGACAGGTGGA
AGAGGCTATGCTGGCCGTGCTGCATACAGTGCTGCTGCACAGATCAACTGGCAAGTTCCATTACAAGAAA
GAAGGAACAGATTCCATCGGAACCGTGGGTACTCAGGACGTCGATTGCGACTTCATTGATTTTACTTACG
TGCGCGTCAGCTCCGAGGAACTGGACAGAGCACTCCGTAAGGTGGTCGGAGAATTCAAAGATGCCCTGAG
GAACAGTGGCGGAGACGGTCTGGGCCAGATGAGCCTCGAGTTCTATCAGAAGAAAAAGTCTAGATGGCCA
TTTTCAGATGAATGTATCCCCTGGGAAGTGTGGACCGTGAAGGTCCACGTGGTCGCCCTGGCTACTGAGC
AGGAACGGCAGATCTGCCGCGAGAAAGTGGGCGAAAAGCTCTGTGAGAAGATCATCAACATCGTGGAAGT
CATGAACCGTCATGAGTACCTGCCCAAGATGCCTACACAGAGCGAGGTGGATAATGTCTTCGACACCGGT
CTGCGGGATGTGCAGCCCTACCTCTATAAGATCTCCTTTCAGATTACAGACGCTCTGGGCACCTCTGTCA
CCACTACAATGCGCAGGCTCATCAAAGACACCCTGGCACTCTAACCCGGGTGATATCTTAATTAATTAAC
TCGAGGAATTCACTCCTCAGGTGCAGGCTGCCTATCAGAAGGTGGTGGCTGGTGTGGCCAATGCCCTGGC
TCACAAATACCACTGAGATCTTTTTCCCTCTGCCAAAAATTATGGGGACATCATGAAGCCCCTTGAGCAT
CTGACTTCTGGCTAATAAAGGAAATTTATTTTCATTGCAATAGTGTGTTGGAATTTTTTGTGTCTCTCAC
TCGGAAGGACATATGGGAGGGCAAATCATTTAAAACATCAGAATGAGTATTTGGTTTAGAGTTTGGCAAC
ATATGCCCATATGCTGGCTGCCATGAACAAAGGTTGGCTATAAAGAGGTCATCAGTATATGAAACAGCCC
CCTGCTGTCCATTCCTTATTCCATAGAAAAGCCTTGACTTGAGGTTAGATTTTTTTTATATTTTGTTTTG
TGTTATTTTTTTCTTTAACATCCCTAAAATTTTCCTTACATGTTTTACTAGCCAGATTTTTCCTCCTCTC
CTGACTACTCCCAGTCATAGCTGTCCCTCTTCTCTTATGGAGATCCCTCGACCTGCAGCCCAAGCTTGGC
GTAATCATGGTCATAGCTGTTTCCTGTGTGAAATTGTTATCCGCTCACAATTCCACACAACATACGAGCC
GGAAGCATAAAGTGTAAAGCCTGGGGTGCCTAATGAGTGAGCTAACTCACATTAATTGCGTTGCGCTCAC
TGCCCGCTTTCCAGTCGGGAAACCTGTCGTGCCAGCGGATCCGCATCTCAATTAGTCAGCAACCATAGTC
CCGCCCCTAACTCCGCCCATCCCGCCCCTAACTCCGCCCAGTTCCGCCCATTCTCCGCCCCATGGCTGAC
TAATTTTTTTTATTTATGCAGAGGCCGAGGCCGCCTCGGCCTCTGAGCTATTCCAGAAGTAGTGAGGAGG
CTTTTTTGGAGGCCTAGGCTTTTGCAAAAAGCTAACTTGTTTATTGCAGCTTATAATGGTTACAAATAAA
GCAATAGCATCACAAATTTCACAAATAAAGCATTTTTTTCACTGCATTCTAGTTGTGGTTTGTCCAAACT
CATCAATGTATCTTATCATGTCTGGATCCGCTGCATTAATGAATCGGCCAACGCGCGGGGAGAGGCGGTT
TGCGTATTGGGCGCTCTTCCGCTTCCTCGCTCACTGACTCGCTGCGCTCGGTCGTTCGGCTGCGGCGAGC
GGTATCAGCTCACTCAAAGGCGGTAATACGGTTATCCACAGAATCAGGGGATAACGCAGGAAAGAACATG
TGAGCAAAAGGCCAGCAAAAGGCCAGGAACCGTAAAAAGGCCGCGTTGCTGGCGTTTTTCCATAGGCTCC
GCCCCCCTGACGAGCATCACAAAAATCGACGCTCAAGTCAGAGGTGGCGAAACCCGACAGGACTATAAAG
ATACCAGGCGTTTCCCCCTGGAAGCTCCCTCGTGCGCTCTCCTGTTCCGACCCTGCCGCTTACCGGATAC
CTGTCCGCCTTTCTCCCTTCGGGAAGCGTGGCGCTTTCTCATAGCTCACGCTGTAGGTATCTCAGTTCGG
TGTAGGTCGTTCGCTCCAAGCTGGGCTGTGTGCACGAACCCCCCGTTCAGCCCGACCGCTGCGCCTTATC
CGGTAACTATCGTCTTGAGTCCAACCCGGTAAGACACGACTTATCGCCACTGGCAGCAGCCACTGGTAAC
AGGATTAGCAGAGCGAGGTATGTAGGCGGTGCTACAGAGTTCTTGAAGTGGTGGCCTAACTACGGCTACA
CTAGAAGAACAGTATTTGGTATCTGCGCTCTGCTGAAGCCAGTTACCTTCGGAAAAAGAGTTGGTAGCTC
TTGATCCGGCAAACAAACCACCGCTGGTAGCGGTGGTTTTTTTGTTTGCAAGCAGCAGATTACGCGCAGA
AAAAAAGGATCTCAAGAAGATCCTTTGATCTTTTCTACGGGGTCTGACGCTCAGTGGAACGAAAACTCAC
GTTAAGGGATTTTGGTCATGAGATTATCAAAAAGGATCTTCACCTAGATCCTTTTAAATTAAAAATGAAG
TTTTAAATCAATCTAAAGTATATATGAGTAAACTTGGTCTGACAGTTACCAATGCTTAATCAGTGAGGCA
CCTATCTCAGCGATCTGTCTATTTCGTTCATCCATAGTTGCCTGACTCCCCGTCGTGTAGATAACTACGA
TACGGGAGGGCTTACCATCTGGCCCCAGTGCTGCAATGATACCGCGAGACCCACGCTCACCGGCTCCAGA
TTTATCAGCAATAAACCAGCCAGCCGGAAGGGCCGAGCGCAGAAGTGGTCCTGCAACTTTATCCGCCTCC
ATCCAGTCTATTAATTGTTGCCGGGAAGCTAGAGTAAGTAGTTCGCCAGTTAATAGTTTGCGCAACGTTG
TTGCCATTGCTACAGGCATCGTGGTGTCACGCTCGTCGTTTGGTATGGCTTCATTCAGCTCCGGTTCCCA
ACGATCAAGGCGAGTTACATGATCCCCCATGTTGTGCAAAAAAGCGGTTAGCTCCTTCGGTCCTCCGATC
GTTGTCAGAAGTAAGTTGGCCGCAGTGTTATCACTCATGGTTATGGCAGCACTGCATAATTCTCTTACTG
TCATGCCATCCGTAAGATGCTTTTCTGTGACTGGTGAGTACTCAACCAAGTCATTCTGAGAATAGTGTAT
GCGGCGACCGAGTTGCTCTTGCCCGGCGTCAATACGGGATAATACCGCGCCACATAGCAGAACTTTAAAA
GTGCTCATCATTGGAAAACGTTCTTCGGGGCGAAAACTCTCAAGGATCTTACCGCTGTTGAGATCCAGTT
CGATGTAACCCACTCGTGCACCCAACTGATCTTCAGCATCTTTTACTTTCACCAGCGTTTCTGGGTGAGC
AAAAACAGGAAGGCAAAATGCCGCAAAAAAGGGAATAAGGGCGACACGGAAATGTTGAATACTCATACTC
TTCCTTTTTCAATATTATTGAAGCATTTATCAGGGTTATTGTCTCATGAGCGGATACATATTTGAATGTA
TTTAGAAAAATAAACAAATAGGGGTTCCGCGCACATTTCCCCGAAAAGTGCCACCTGG
Features (pLannotate 1.2.2; 20 found; start..end, strand, type, name):
      4..383     +  enhancer       CMV enhancer: human cytomegalovirus immediate early enhancer
    385..660     +  promoter       chicken β-actin promoter: No description available
    661..1677    +  intron         chimeric intron: chimera between introns from chicken β-actin and rabbit β-globin
   1675..1731    +  CDS            HBB (fragment): HBB_LEPEU - Experimental evidence at protein level: Swiss-Prot protein existence level 1. Involved in oxygen transport from the lung to the various peripheral tissues. From Lepus europaeus (European hare).
   1763..2414    +  CDS            GST (fragment): glutathione S-transferase from Schistosoma japonicum
   2441..2460    +  CDS            TEV site (fragment): tobacco etch virus (TEV) protease recognition and cleavage site
   2468..3121    +  CDS            ATG101: ATGA1_HUMAN - Also known as C12orf44. Experimental evidence at protein level: Swiss-Prot protein existence level 1. Autophagy factor required for autophagosome formation. Stabilizes ATG13, protecting it from proteasomal degradation. From Homo sapiens (Human).
   3156..3233    +  CDS            HBB (fragment): HBB_PONPY - Experimental evidence at transcript level: Swiss-Prot protein existence level 2. Involved in oxygen transport from the lung to the various peripheral tissues. From Pongo pygmaeus (Bornean orangutan).
   3304..3359    +  polyA_signal   β-globin poly(A) signal: rabbit β-globin polyadenylation signal (Gil and Proudfoot, 1987)
   3744..3760    -  protein_bind   lac operator: The lac repressor binds to the lac operator to inhibit transcription in E. coli. This inhibition can be relieved by adding lactose or isopropyl-β-D-thiogalactopyranoside (IPTG). lac repressor encoded by lacI
   3768..3798    -  promoter       lac promoter: promoter for the E. coli lac operon
   3813..3834    -  protein_bind   CAP binding site: CAP binding activates transcription in the presence of cAMP. E. coli catabolite activator protein
   3847..3886    -  CDS            lacI (fragment): lac repressor; lacI; The lac repressor binds to the lac operator to inhibit transcription in E. coli. This inhibition can be relieved by adding lactose or isopropyl-β-D-thiogalactopyranoside (IPTG).
   3893..3915    +  promoter       SV40 promoter (fragment): SV40 enhancer and early promoter
   3939..4074    +  rep_origin     SV40 ori: SV40 origin of replication
   4094..4228    +  polyA_signal   SV40 poly(A) signal: SV40 polyadenylation signal
   4230..4284    -  CDS            lacI (fragment): lac repressor; lacI; The lac repressor binds to the lac operator to inhibit transcription in E. coli. This inhibition can be relieved by adding lactose or isopropyl-β-D-thiogalactopyranoside (IPTG).
   4467..5055    -  rep_origin     ori: high-copy-number ColE1/pMB1/pBR322/pUC origin of replication
   5226..6086    -  CDS            AmpR: β-lactamase; bla; confers resistance to ampicillin, carbenicillin, and related antibiotics
   6087..6191    -  promoter       AmpR promoter: bla
