[The description below was written by a language model from this plasmid's Addgene catalogue record and pLannotate feature annotations shown in this document.]
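Description:
pCAG-GST-ATG101-Y45D is a 6.2 kb mammalian expression plasmid built on the pCAG backbone and used to produce a GST-tagged point mutant of human ATG101 in mammalian cells. It is propagated in E. coli through a high-copy ColE1/pUC-type origin and selected with ampicillin via the β-lactamase gene and its native promoter. The backbone also retains an SV40 origin of replication with an adjacent SV40 poly(A) signal, which can support episomal amplification in cells expressing large T antigen. Remnants of lac promoter/operator and lacI sequence are also present as cloning-vector residue.

The catalogue lists the promoter as CMV, but the annotated sequence shows the full composite CAG arrangement. This consists of the human CMV immediate-early enhancer, the chicken β-actin promoter and a chimeric chicken β-actin/rabbit β-globin intron, a combination that gives strong, broadly active transcription. Short β-globin-derived fragments flank the insert, and a rabbit β-globin polyadenylation signal terminates the transcript. The open reading frame encodes Schistosoma japonicum glutathione S-transferase at the N terminus, followed by a TEV protease cleavage site. Next comes a codon-optimized human ATG101 coding sequence carrying the Y45D substitution in its HORMA domain, ending in a stop codon. The insert was cloned between KpnI and XmaI sites.

ATG101 is an autophagy factor that stabilizes ATG13 within the ULK1 initiation complex. The GST tag allows glutathione-affinity capture or pull-down of the protein, and TEV cleavage can remove the tag afterwards. The associated work concerns the structural basis of ATG9A recruitment to the ULK1 complex during mitophagy initiation. The record does not state what effect the Y45D mutation has.
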