Addgene plasmid #188105: pCAG-GST-ATG101-Y45D
Purpose: Expresses human ATG101 HORMA Y45D mutant in mammalian cells
Depositing lab: James Hurley. Depositing organization: University of California, Berkeley. Publication: Structural basis for ATG9A recruitment to the ULK1 complex in mitophagy initiation. Ren X, Nguyen TN, Lam WK, Buffalo CZ, Lazarou M, Yokom AL, Hurley JH. Sci Adv. 2023 Feb 15;9(7):eadg2997. doi: 10.1126/sciadv.adg2997. Epub 2023 Feb 15. PubMed 36791199.
Backbone
  Vector backbone: pCAG
  Vector type: Mammalian Expression
Growth in bacteria
  Bacterial resistance: Ampicillin, 100 μg/mL
  Growth temperature: 37°C
  Growth strain: DH5alpha
  Copy number: High Copy
Gene/Insert
  Gene/Insert name: ATG101 (alt name: GST-TEVsite-codon-optimized ATG101-Y45D-stop)
  Species: H. sapiens (human)
  Mutation: codon-optimized ATG101-Y45D
  Entrez Gene: ATG101 (a.k.a. C12orf44)
  Promoter: CMV
  Tag / fusion protein: GST tag (N terminal on insert)
  Cloning method: Restriction Enzyme; 5′ cloning site KpnI (unknown if destroyed); 3′ cloning site XmaI (unknown if destroyed)
  Sequencing primers: 5′ ccgctttctggtatgccgtgcg; 3′ gagccagggcattggccacac
Terms and licenses: Academic/Nonprofit Terms; Industry Terms: Not Available to Industry
How to cite: pCAG-GST-ATG101-Y45D was a gift from James Hurley (Addgene plasmid # 188105 ; http://n2t.net/addgene:188105 ; RRID:Addgene_188105)
