>Addgene plasmid #188105 | pCAG-GST-ATG101-Y45D | depositor partial sequence | sequence record 364967 | ATG101-Y45D (kpnI/XmaI)
ATGAATTGCCGGTCAGAGGTCCTGGAAGTGAGCGTGGAAGGTAGACAGGTGGAAGAGGCTATGCTGGCCG
TGCTGCATACAGTGCTGCTGCACAGATCAACTGGCAAGTTCCATTACAAGAAAGAAGGAACAGATTCCAT
CGGAACCGTGGGTACTCAGGACGTCGATTGCGACTTCATTGATTTTACTTACGTGCGCGTCAGCTCCGAG
GAACTGGACAGAGCACTCCGTAAGGTGGTCGGAGAATTCAAAGATGCCCTGAGGAACAGTGGCGGAGACG
GTCTGGGCCAGATGAGCCTCGAGTTCTATCAGAAGAAAAAGTCTAGATGGCCATTTTCAGATGAATGTAT
CCCCTGGGAAGTGTGGACCGTGAAGGTCCACGTGGTCGCCCTGGCTACTGAGCAGGAACGGCAGATCTGC
CGCGAGAAAGTGGGCGAAAAGCTCTGTGAGAAGATCATCAACATCGTGGAAGTCATGAACCGTCATGAGT
ACCTGCCCAAGATGCCTACACAGAGCGAGGTGGATAATGTCTTCGACACCGGTCTGCGGGATGTGCAGCC
CTACCTCTATAAGATCTCCTTTCAGATTACAGACGCTCTGGGCACCTCTGTCACCACTACAATGCGCAGG
CTCATCAAAGACACCCTGGCACTCTAA
